Addgene plasmid #146142: pT7-EGFP-C1-tubcDNA-PTC62_D
Purpose: Mammalian Expression of tubcDNA-PTC62
Depositing lab: Elisa Izaurralde. Depositing organization: Max Planck Institute for Developmental Biology. Publication: Nonsense-mediated mRNA decay effectors are essential for zebrafish embryonic development and survival. Wittkopp N, Huntzinger E, Weiler C, Saulière J, Schmidt S, Sonawane M, Izaurralde E. Mol Cell Biol. 2009 Jul . 29(13):3517-28. 10.1128/MCB.00177-09 PubMed 19414594.
Backbone
  Vector backbone: Unknown
  Vector type: Mammalian Expression
Growth in bacteria
  Bacterial resistance: Kanamycin, 50 μg/mL
  Growth temperature: 37°C
  Growth strain: DH5alpha
  Copy number: High Copy
Gene/Insert
  Gene/Insert name: tubcDNA-PTC62
  Species: D. rerio (zebrafish)
  Mutation: 5 silent and one non silent mutation E442K compared to the sequence given by NCBI: NM_198809.2
  Cloning method: Unknown
Terms and licenses: Academic/Nonprofit Terms; Industry Terms: Not Available to Industry
Depositor comments: Plasmids from this collection were made available to the research community and donated after the lab closed. Please note that the sequence provided by the depositing laboratory may be theoretical/predicted or based on Sanger sequencing results. There may be discrepancies between sequencing results obtained by Addgene and the depositor sequence. If an Addgene verified sequence is not available, please contact before placing your order to request that our lab fully sequence the plasmid.
How to cite: pT7-EGFP-C1-tubcDNA-PTC62_D was a gift from Elisa Izaurralde (Addgene plasmid # 146142 ; http://n2t.net/addgene:146142 ; RRID:Addgene_146142)
