[The description below was written by a language model from this plasmid's Addgene catalogue record and pLannotate feature annotations shown in this document.]
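Description:
pT7-EGFP-C1-tubcDNA-PTC62_D is a 6,127 nt mammalian expression plasmid. The catalogue lists its backbone as unknown, but its name and feature layout match an EGFP-C1-type vector with an added T7 promoter. It is propagated in E. coli at high copy from a ColE1/pUC-type origin and also carries an f1 origin. A single NeoR/KanR (Tn5 aminoglycoside phosphotransferase) cassette provides selection. It is driven by a bacterial bla-type promoter for kanamycin resistance in bacteria and by the SV40 enhancer/early promoter for G418 selection in mammalian cells, and it ends in the HSV TK polyadenylation signal. The short HIV-1 LTR, ble, SV40 large T antigen and bGH poly(A) fragments flagged by the automated annotation are probably similarity hits within backbone sequence, not functional elements.

The expression unit consists of the CMV immediate early enhancer and promoter, followed by a T7 promoter that would allow in vitro transcription. Next come the EGFP coding sequence, a short multiple cloning site segment, a roughly 1.3 kb tubulin cDNA and the SV40 poly(A) signal. The annotation tool labels the insert as human TUBB4B by homology, but the catalogue identifies it as a zebrafish (D. rerio) cDNA. Relative to the NCBI reference it carries five silent changes and one non-silent change, E442K. The name "PTC62" suggests a premature termination codon at codon 62 of the tubulin sequence, though the record does not define the term. The associated publication concerns nonsense-mediated mRNA decay in zebrafish, so the construct most plausibly serves as an EGFP-tagged, PTC-containing reporter transcript for monitoring NMD. The stated purpose in the record is simply mammalian expression of tubcDNA-PTC62. The depositor sequence may be theoretical rather than fully verified.
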