Features (pLannotate 1.2.2; 19 found; start..end, strand, type, name):
      9..312     +  enhancer       CMV enhancer: human cytomegalovirus immediate early enhancer
    313..516     +  promoter       CMV promoter: human cytomegalovirus (CMV) immediate early promoter
    512..545     +  LTR            5' LTR (truncated) (fragment): truncated 5' long terminal repeat (LTR) from HIV-1
    561..579     +  promoter       T7 promoter: promoter for bacteriophage T7 RNA polymerase
    613..1329    +  CDS            EGFP: EGFP is a basic (constitutively fluorescent) green fluorescent protein published in 1996, derived from Aequorea victoria. It is reported to be a rapidly-maturing weak dimer with moderate acid sensitivity.
   1330..1380    +  misc_feature   MCS (fragment): multiple cloning site
   1381..2715    +  CDS            TUBB4B: TBB4B_HUMAN - Also known as TUBB2C. Experimental evidence at protein level: Swiss-Prot protein existence level 1. Tubulin is the major constituent of microtubules. It binds two moles of GTP, one at an exchangeable site on the beta chain and one at a non-exchangeable site on the alpha chain. From Homo sapiens (Human).
   2719..2744    +  misc_feature   MCS (fragment): multiple cloning site
   2756..2840    +  CDS            large T antigen (fragment): large T antigen from SV40 (simian virus 40)
   2863..2984    +  polyA_signal   SV40 poly(A) signal: SV40 polyadenylation signal
   3018..3446    -  rep_origin     f1 ori (sequence partly withheld): f1 bacteriophage origin of replication; arrow indicates direction of (+) strand synthesis
   3473..3577    +  promoter       AmpR promoter: bla
   3579..3936    +  promoter       SV40 promoter: SV40 enhancer and early promoter
   3971..4765    +  CDS            NeoR/KanR: aminoglycoside phosphotransferase from Tn5; aph(3')-II (or nptII); confers resistance to neomycin, kanamycin, and G418 (Geneticin®)
   4786..4938    +  CDS            ble (fragment): BLE_KLEPN - Experimental evidence at protein level: Swiss-Prot protein existence level 1. Binding protein with a strong affinity to the bleomycin family of antibiotics. Binds to CL990; an antimitotic-antibiotic compound. From Klebsiella pneumoniae.
   4997..5044    +  polyA_signal   HSV TK poly(A) signal: herpes simplex virus thymidine kinase polyadenylation signal (Cole and Stacy, 1985)
   5135..5151    -  polyA_signal   bGH poly(A) signal (fragment): bovine growth hormone polyadenylation signal
   5373..5961    +  rep_origin     ori: high-copy-number ColE1/pMB1/pBR322/pUC origin of replication
   6076..6127    +  enhancer       CMV enhancer (fragment): human cytomegalovirus immediate early enhancer
>Addgene plasmid #146142 | pT7-EGFP-C1-tubcDNA-PTC62_D | depositor full sequence | sequence record 288587 | Full Sequence
GAGTTCCGCGTTACATAACTTACGGTAAATGGCCCGCCTGGCTGACCGCCCAACGACCCCCGCCCATTGA
CGTCAATAATGACGTATGTTCCCATAGTAACGCCAATAGGGACTTTCCATTGACGTCAATGGGTGGAGTA
TTTACGGTAAACTGCCCACTTGGCAGTACATCAAGTGTATCATATGCCAAGTACGCCCCCTATTGACGTC
AATGACGGTAAATGGCCCGCCTGGCATTATGCCCAGTACATGACCTTATGGGACTTTCCTACTTGGCAGT
ACATCTACGTATTAGTCATCGCTATTACCATGGTGATGCGGTTTTGGCAGTACATCAATGGGCGTGGATA
GCGGTTTGACTCACGGGGATTTCCAAGTCTCCACCCCATTGACGTCAATGGGAGTTTGTTTTGGCACCAA
AATCAACGGGACTTTCCAAAATGTCGTAACAACTCCGCCCCATTGACGCAAATGGGCGGTAGGCGTGTAC
GGTGGGAGGTCTATATAAGCAGAGCTCTCTGGCTAACTAGAGAACCCACTGCTTACTGGCTTATCGAAAT
TAATACGACTCACTATAGGGAGACCCAAGCTCTAGCGCTACCGGTCGCCACCATGGTGAGCAAGGGCGAG
GAGCTGTTCACCGGGGTGGTGCCCATCCTGGTCGAGCTGGACGGCGACGTAAACGGCCACAAGTTCAGCG
TGTCCGGCGAGGGCGAGGGCGATGCCACCTACGGCAAGCTGACCCTGAAGTTCATCTGCACCACCGGCAA
GCTGCCCGTGCCCTGGCCCACCCTCGTGACCACCCTGACCTACGGCGTGCAGTGCTTCAGCCGCTACCCC
GACCACATGAAGCAGCACGACTTCTTCAAGTCCGCCATGCCCGAAGGCTACGTCCAGGAGCGCACCATCT
TCTTCAAGGACGACGGCAACTACAAGACCCGCGCCGAGGTGAAGTTCGAGGGCGACACCCTGGTGAACCG
CATCGAGCTGAAGGGCATCGACTTCAAGGAGGACGGCAACATCCTGGGGCACAAGCTGGAGTACAACTAC
AACAGCCACAACGTCTATATCATGGCCGACAAGCAGAAGAACGGCATCAAGGTGAACTTCAAGATCCGCC
ACAACATCGAGGACGGCAGCGTGCAGCTCGCCGACCACTACCAGCAGAACACCCCCATCGGCGACGGCCC
CGTGCTGCTGCCCGACAACCACTACCTGAGCACCCAGTCCGCCCTGAGCAAAGACCCCAACGAGAAGCGC
GATCACATGGTCCTGCTGGAGTTCGTGACCGCCGCCGGGATCACTCTCGGCATGGACGAGCTGTACAAGT
CCGGACTCAGATCTCGAGCTCAAGCTTCGAATTCTGCAGTCGACGGTACCATGAGGGAGATCGTGCATTT
ACAGGCTGGACAGTGCGGCAACCAGATTGGTGCCAAGTTCTGGGAAGTCATTAGTGACGAGCATGGAATT
GACCCAACAGGCAGTTACCATGGCGACAGTGACCTTCAGCTGGACCGAATTAATGTTTATTATAATGAAG
CCACAGGTGGAAAGTATGTTCCATAAGCCGTGCTGGTGGATTTGGAGCCTGGTACAATGGACTCCGTGAG
GTCTGGTCCATTTGGTCAGATCTTCAGACCAGACAACTTTGTGTTCGGCCAAAGTGGTGCTGGAAACAAC
TGGGCCAAGGGCCACTACACTGAAGGAGCTGAGCTGGTTGATTCCGTTCTGGATGTGGTCCGAAAAGAGG
CTGAGAGCTGCGACTGTCTGCAGGGCTTCCAGCTCACTCACTCACTGGGTGGAGGTACAGGGTCTGGTAT
GGGCACCCTCCTCATTAGCAAAATCCGCGAGGAGTATCCCGACCGCATCATGAACACCTTCAGCGTGGTG
CCCTCTCCTAAAGTCTCGGACACTGTGGTCGAGCCCTACAACGCCACACTGTCCGTCCATCAGCTAGTAG
AGAACACAGACGAGACCTATTGTATTGATAACGAGGCCCTGTACGATATCTGCTTCCGCACACTCAAACT
CACAACCCCCACATACGGAGACCTCAACCATCTCGTCTCCGCCACAATGAGCGGTGTGACCACTTGCTTG
AGGTTTCCAGGCCAGTTGAACGCTGATCTCCGTAAATTGGCGGTCAACATGGTGCCCTTCCCCCGACTGC
ACTTCTTCATGCCTGGCTTCGCGCCTCTGACTAGCAGGGGAAGCCAGCAGTATCGTGCACTTACCGTTCC
CGAACTCACCCAGCAGATGTTCGATGCCAAAAACATGATGGCTGCCTGCGACCCACGTCACGGCCGTTAT
CTGACGGTCGCCGCCGTCTTCCGAGGTCGCATGTCCATGAAGGAGGTGGACGAGCAGATGCTCAACGTCC
AGAACAAGAACAGCAGCTACTTCGTTGAATGGATCCCAAACAACGTCAAGACCGCCGTCTGCGACATTCC
ACCACGAGGCCTCAAGATGGCCGCCACCTTCATCGGCAACAGCACTGCCATCCAGGAGCTCTTCAAGCGC
ATCTCAGAGCAGTTCACGGCTATGTTCAGGCGCAAGGCTTTCCTGCATTGGTACACCGGAGAGGGCATGG
ATGAGATGGAGTTCACAGAGGCCGAGAGCAACATGAACGACCTGGTGTCCGAGTACCAGCAGTACCAGGA
CGCCACCGCTGAAGAGGAAGGGGAGTTTGAGGAGGAGGGAGAAAAGGAGCTCGCTTAAGGTACCGCGGGC
CCGGGATCCACCGGATCTAGATAACTGATCATAATCAGCCATACCACATTTGTAGAGGTTTTACTTGCTT
TAAAAAACCTCCCACACCTCCCCCTGAACCTGAAACATAAAATGAATGCAATTGTTGTTGTTAACTTGTT
TATTGCAGCTTATAATGGTTACAAATAAAGCAATAGCATCACAAATTTCACAAATAAAGCATTTTTTTCA
CTGCATTCTAGTTGTGGTTTGTCCAAACTCATCAATGTATCTTAACGCGTAAATTGTAAGCGTTAATATT
TTGTTAAAATTCGCGTTAAATTTTTGTTAAATCAGCTCATTTTTTAACCAATAGGCCGAAATCGGCAAAA
TCCCTTATAAATCAAAAGAATAGACCGAGATAGGGT
[37 nt withheld, positions 3117-3153]
AAAGAACGTGGACTCCAACGTCAAAGG
[49 nt withheld, positions 3181-3229]
T
[91 nt withheld, positions 3231-3321]
G
[124 nt withheld, positions 3323-3446]
CAGGTGGCACTTTTCGGGGAAATGTGCGCGGAACCCCTATTTGTTTATTTTTCTAAATACATTCAAATAT
GTATCCGCTCATGAGACAATAACCCTGATAAATGCTTCAATAATATTGAAAAAGGAAGAGTCCTGAGGCG
GAAAGAACCAGCTGTGGAATGTGTGTCAGTTAGGGTGTGGAAAGTCCCCAGGCTCCCCAGCAGGCAGAAG
TATGCAAAGCATGCATCTCAATTAGTCAGCAACCAGGTGTGGAAAGTCCCCAGGCTCCCCAGCAGGCAGA
AGTATGCAAAGCATGCATCTCAATTAGTCAGCAACCATAGTCCCGCCCCTAACTCCGCCCATCCCGCCCC
TAACTCCGCCCAGTTCCGCCCATTCTCCGCCCCATGGCTGACTAATTTTTTTTATTTATGCAGAGGCCGA
GGCCGCCTCGGCCTCTGAGCTATTCCAGAAGTAGTGAGGAGGCTTTTTTGGAGGCCTAGGCTTTTGCAAA
GATCGATCAAGAGACAGGATGAGGATCGTTTCGCATGATTGAACAAGATGGATTGCACGCAGGTTCTCCG
GCCGCTTGGGTGGAGAGGCTATTCGGCTATGACTGGGCACAACAGACAATCGGCTGCTCTGATGCCGCCG
TGTTCCGGCTGTCAGCGCAGGGGCGCCCGGTTCTTTTTGTCAAGACCGACCTGTCCGGTGCCCTGAATGA
ACTGCAAGACGAGGCAGCGCGGCTATCGTGGCTGGCCACGACGGGCGTTCCTTGCGCAGCTGTGCTCGAC
GTTGTCACTGAAGCGGGAAGGGACTGGCTGCTATTGGGCGAAGTGCCGGGGCAGGATCTCCTGTCATCTC
ACCTTGCTCCTGCCGAGAAAGTATCCATCATGGCTGATGCAATGCGGCGGCTGCATACGCTTGATCCGGC
TACCTGCCCATTCGACCACCAAGCGAAACATCGCATCGAGCGAGCACGTACTCGGATGGAAGCCGGTCTT
GTCGATCAGGATGATCTGGACGAAGAGCATCAGGGGCTCGCGCCAGCCGAACTGTTCGCCAGGCTCAAGG
CGAGCATGCCCGACGGCGAGGATCTCGTCGTGACCCATGGCGATGCCTGCTTGCCGAATATCATGGTGGA
AAATGGCCGCTTTTCTGGATTCATCGACTGTGGCCGGCTGGGTGTGGCGGACCGCTATCAGGACATAGCG
TTGGCTACCCGTGATATTGCTGAAGAGCTTGGCGGCGAATGGGCTGACCGCTTCCTCGTGCTTTACGGTA
TCGCCGCTCCCGATTCGCAGCGCATCGCCTTCTATCGCCTTCTTGACGAGTTCTTCTGAGCGGGACTCTG
GGGTTCGAAATGACCGACCAAGCGACGCCCAACCTGCCATCACGAGATTTCGATTCCACCGCCGCCTTCT
ATGAAAGGTTGGGCTTCGGAATCGTTTTCCGGGACGCCGGCTGGATGATCCTCCAGCGCGGGGATCTCAT
GCTGGAGTTCTTCGCCCACCCTAGGGGGAGGCTAACTGAAACACGGAAGGAGACAATACCGGAAGGAACC
CGCGCTATGACGGCAATAAAAAGACAGAATAAAACGCACGGTGTTGGGTCGTTTGTTCATAAACGCGGGG
TTCGGTCCCAGGGCTGGCACTCTGTCGATACCCCACCGAGACCCCATTGGGGCCAATACGCCCGCGTTTC
TTCCTTTTCCCCACCCCACCCCCCAAGTTCGGGTGAAGGCCCAGGGCTCGCAGCCAACGTCGGGGCGGCA
GGCCCTGCCATAGCCTCAGGTTACTCATATATACTTTAGATTGATTTAAAACTTCATTTTTAATTTAAAA
GGATCTAGGTGAAGATCCTTTTTGATAATCTCATGACCAAAATCCCTTAACGTGAGTTTTCGTTCCACTG
AGCGTCAGACCCCGTAGAAAAGATCAAAGGATCTTCTTGAGATCCTTTTTTTCTGCGCGTAATCTGCTGC
TTGCAAACAAAAAAACCACCGCTACCAGCGGTGGTTTGTTTGCCGGATCAAGAGCTACCAACTCTTTTTC
CGAAGGTAACTGGCTTCAGCAGAGCGCAGATACCAAATACTGTCCTTCTAGTGTAGCCGTAGTTAGGCCA
CCACTTCAAGAACTCTGTAGCACCGCCTACATACCTCGCTCTGCTAATCCTGTTACCAGTGGCTGCTGCC
AGTGGCGATAAGTCGTGTCTTACCGGGTTGGACTCAAGACGATAGTTACCGGATAAGGCGCAGCGGTCGG
GCTGAACGGGGGGTTCGTGCACACAGCCCAGCTTGGAGCGAACGACCTACACCGAACTGAGATACCTACA
GCGTGAGCTATGAGAAAGCGCCACGCTTCCCGAAGGGAGAAAGGCGGACAGGTATCCGGTAAGCGGCAGG
GTCGGAACAGGAGAGCGCACGAGGGAGCTTCCAGGGGGAAACGCCTGGTATCTTTATAGTCCTGTCGGGT
TTCGCCACCTCTGACTTGAGCGTCGATTTTTGTGATGCTCGTCAGGGGGGCGGAGCCTATGGAAAAACGC
CAGCAACGCGGCCTTTTTACGGTTCCTGGCCTTTTGCTGGCCTTTTGCTCACATGTTCTTTCCTGCGTTA
TCCCCTGATTCTGTGGATAACCGTATTACCGCCATGCATTAGTTATTAATAGTAATCAATTACGGGGTCA
TTAGTTCATAGCCCATATATG
